Addgene plasmid #237003: Nluc-YAP1_TEAD4-HaloTag Bidirectional(Balanced) Vector
Depositing lab: Promega Corporation.
Backbone
  Vector backbone: pFN224C NanoLuc(R) CMV-Neo BiBRET-Balanced Vector and pFC221K HaloTag(R) CMV-Blast BiBRET Vector
  Vector type: Mammalian Expression
  Selectable markers: Blasticidin
Growth in bacteria
  Bacterial resistance: Kanamycin, 50 μg/mL
  Growth temperature: 37°C
  Growth strain: DH5alpha
  Copy number: High Copy
Gene/Insert 1
  Gene/Insert name: YAP1
  Species: H. sapiens (human)
  Mutation: None
  Entrez Gene: YAP1 (a.k.a. COB1, YAP, YAP-1, YAP2, YAP65, YKI)
  Promoter: CMV
  Tag / fusion protein: NanoLuc (R) (N terminal on backbone)
  Cloning method: Other
Gene/Insert 2
  Gene/Insert name: TEAD4
  Species: H. sapiens (human)
  Entrez Gene: TEAD4 (a.k.a. EFTR-2, RTEF1, TCF13L1, TEF-3, TEF3, TEFR-1, hRTEF-1B)
  Tag / fusion protein: HaloTag (R) (C terminal on backbone)
How to cite: Nluc-YAP1_TEAD4-HaloTag Bidirectional(Balanced) Vector was a gift from Promega Corporation (Addgene plasmid # 237003 ; http://n2t.net/addgene:237003 ; RRID:Addgene_237003)
