[The description below was written by a language model from this plasmid's Addgene catalogue record and pLannotate feature annotations shown in this document.]
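Description:
Nluc-YAP1_TEAD4-HaloTag Bidirectional(Balanced) Vector is an 8.8 kb mammalian expression plasmid from Promega's BiBRET series, assembled from a NanoLuc CMV-Neo "Balanced" vector and a HaloTag CMV-Blast vector. It expresses both partners of a protein–protein interaction pair from a single plasmid. A central CMV enhancer sits between two divergent transcription units. On one strand, the full CMV immediate-early promoter, followed by a chimeric β-globin/immunoglobulin intron and a T7 promoter, drives human TEAD4 fused at its C-terminus, via a linker containing a TEV protease site, to HaloTag. On the opposite strand, a minimal CMV promoter fragment (with an adjacent SP6 promoter) drives NanoLuc luciferase fused to the N-terminus of human YAP1. Each unit ends in its own SV40 polyadenylation signal. The weaker minimal promoter on the donor side presumably sets the relative levels of the two fusions, which may be what "Balanced" refers to, although the record does not explain the term.

For propagation in E. coli, the plasmid carries an EM7-driven neo (nptII) gene conferring kanamycin resistance. The feature table annotates a p15A origin plus an RSF origin fragment, whereas the catalogue lists the plasmid as high copy. A loxP site lies just upstream of the EM7-neo cassette; its purpose is not stated. Selection in mammalian cells relies on an SV40 promoter-driven blasticidin S deaminase cassette with a synthetic poly(A) signal.

The design fits NanoBRET assays, in which NanoLuc acts as the energy donor and a fluorescent chloroalkane ligand covalently bound to HaloTag acts as the acceptor. This would allow the YAP1–TEAD4 interaction, the transcriptional output complex of the Hippo pathway, to be monitored in live cells, for example when testing compounds that disrupt it.
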