Features (pLannotate 1.2.2; 26 found; start..end, strand, type, name):
      3..84      -  polyA_signal   SV40 poly(A) signal: SV40 polyadenylation signal
    107..190     -  CDS            large T antigen (fragment): large T antigen from SV40 (simian virus 40)
    246..278     -  misc_feature   MCS (fragment): pUC18/19 multiple cloning site
    287..1798    -  CDS            YAP1: YAP1_HUMAN - Also known as YAP65. Experimental evidence at protein level: Swiss-Prot protein existence level 1. [Isoform 3]: Activates the C-terminal fragment (CTF) of ERBB4 (isoform 3). From Homo sapiens (Human).
   1820..2332    -  CDS            Nluc: NanoLuc® luciferase human codon-optimized
   2371..2389    -  promoter       SP6 promoter: promoter for bacteriophage SP6 RNA polymerase
   2415..2437    -  promoter       minimal CMV promoter (fragment): human cytomegalovirus (CMV) immediate early promoter
   2447..2812    +  enhancer       CMV enhancer: human cytomegalovirus immediate early enhancer
   2814..3013    +  promoter       CMV promoter: human cytomegalovirus (CMV) immediate early promoter
   3152..3284    +  intron         chimeric intron: chimera between introns from human β-globin and immunoglobulin heavy chain genes
   3328..3346    +  promoter       T7 promoter: promoter for bacteriophage T7 RNA polymerase
   3360..4661    +  CDS            TEAD4: TEAD4_HUMAN - Also known as RTEF1, TCF13L1, TEF3. Experimental evidence at protein level: Swiss-Prot protein existence level 1. Transcription factor which plays a key role in the Hippo signaling pathway, a pathway involved in organ size control and tumor suppression by restricting proliferation and promoting apoptosis. The core of this pathway is composed of a kinase cascade wherein MST1/MST2, in complex with its regulatory protein SAV1, phosphorylates and activates LATS1/2 in complex with its regulatory protein MOB1, which in turn phosphorylates and inactivates YAP1 oncoprotein and WWTR1/TAZ.
   4683..4703    +  CDS            TEV site: tobacco etch virus (TEV) protease recognition and cleavage site
   4719..5602    +  CDS            HaloTag® (fragment): modified bacterial dehalogenase that forms covalent bonds with chloroalkane derivatives
   5613..5641    +  misc_feature   MCS (fragment): pUC18/19 multiple cloning site
   5690..5811    -  polyA_signal   SV40 poly(A) signal: SV40 polyadenylation signal
   5834..5902    -  CDS            large T antigen (fragment): large T antigen from SV40 (simian virus 40)
   5926..5959    +  protein_bind   loxP: Cre-mediated recombination occurs in the 8-bp core sequence (GCATACAT). Cre recombinase
   5969..6016    +  promoter       EM7 promoter: synthetic bacterial promoter&nbsp
   6048..6839    +  CDS            neo: KKA2_KLEPN - Also known as kan, nptII. Experimental evidence at protein level: Swiss-Prot protein existence level 1. Resistance to kanamycin, neomycin, paromomycin, ribostamycin, butirosin and gentamicin B. From Klebsiella pneumoniae.
   7059..7604    +  rep_origin     p15A ori: Plasmids containing the medium-copy-number p15A origin of replication can be propagated in E. coli cells that contain a second plasmid with the ColE1 origin.
   7692..7747    +  rep_origin     RSF ori (fragment): Plasmids containing the RSF 1030 origin of replication can be propagated in E. coli cells that contain additional plasmids with compatible origins.
   7846..7872    -  misc_feature   bom (fragment): basis of mobility region from pBR322
   7888..7936    -  polyA_signal   poly(A) signal: synthetic polyadenylation signal
   7960..8358    -  CDS            BSD: blasticidin S deaminase; Aspergillus terreus BSD; confers resistance to blasticidin
   8389..8746    -  promoter       SV40 promoter: SV40 enhancer and early promoter
>Addgene plasmid #237003 | Nluc-YAP1_TEAD4-HaloTag Bidirectional(Balanced) Vector | addgene full sequence | sequence record 471869 | Addgene NGS Result
CGGCAGTGAAAAAAATGCTTTATTTGTGAAATTTGTGATGCTATTGCTTTATTTGTAACCATTATAAGCT
GCAATAAACAAGTTAACAACAACAATTGCATTCATTTTATGTTTCAGGTTCAGGGGGAGGTGTGGGAGGT
TTTTTAAAGCAAGTAAAACCTCTACAAATGTGGTATGGCTGATTATGATCCGCGGCCGCAATACGTCGAC
GTTATCAGCTGACTTCGTACGAGAGCCTAGGTGTTTCTAGAGGATCCCCGGGTACCGAGCCCGAATTCGT
TTAAACTAACCATGTAAGAAAGCTTTCTTTATCTAGCTTGGTGGCAGCCAAAACAGACTCCATGTCATTA
AGGATGTCAGAACTCAAAGCTTCCTGCAGACTTGGCATCAGCTCCTCTCCTTCTATGTTCATTCCATCTC
CTTCCAGTGTTCCAAGGTCCACATTTGTCCCAGGAATGGCTTCAAGGTAGTCTGGGAAACGGTTCTGCTG
TGAGGGCAGGGTGCTTTGGTTGATAGTATCACCTGTATCCATCTCATCCACACTGTTCAGGAAGTCATCT
GGGGTTCGAGGGACACTGTAGCTGCTCATGCTTAGTCCACTGTCTGTACTCTCATCTCGAGAGTGATAGG
TGCCACTGTTAAGGAAAGGATCTGAGCTATTGGTCGTCATTGTTCTCAATTCCTGAGACATCCCGGGAGA
AGACACTGGATTTTGAGTCCCACCATCCTGCTCCAGTGTTGGTAACTGGCTACGCAGGGCTAACTCCTGA
CATTTTGGAGAATTTGCTGTGCTGGGATTGATATTCCGCATTGCCTGCCGAAGCAGTTCTTGCTGTTTCA
GCCGCAGCCTCTCCTTCTCCATCTGCAGTTGCTGCAGTCGCATCTGTTGCTGCTGGTTGGAGTTGCTGCC
ACCCATGACGCCTCCCTGTGGGCTCTGGGGAGCCAGGGGTGGTGGCTGTTTCACTGGAGCACTCTGACTG
ATTCTCTGGTTCATGGCAAAACGAGGGTCAAGCCTTGGGTCTAGCCAAGAGGTGGTCTTGTTCTTATGGT
TTATATAGTAAATTTCTCCATCCTGAGTCATGGCTTGTTCCCATCCATCAGGAAGAGGACCTGAAGCCGA
GTTCATCATATTCTGCTGCACTGGTGGACTGGTGGGGGCTGTGACGTTCATCTGGGACAGCATGGCCTTC
CTGGGGTCCTGCCATGTTGTTGTCTGATCGATGTGATTTAAGAAGTATCTCTGACCAGAAGATGTCTTTG
CCATCTCCCAACCTGCTGGCAGAGGTACATCATCAGGTATCTCAAAAGAAGACTGTCGAAGATGCTGAGC
TGTGGGTGTAGCTGCTGGGCCAGAGACTACTCCAGTGGGGGTCAGTGTCCCAGGAGAAACAGCTCCCAAC
TGCAGAGAAGCTGGAGAGGAATGAGCTCGAACATGCTGTGGAGTCAGGGCTCCTGCAGTGCCTGCATCAG
TACTGGCCTGTCGGGAGTGGGATTTGGGCTCCGGCGGCTTGAAGAAGGAGTCGGGCAGCTTCCGGAGCCT
CATGGGCACGGTCTGGGGCACGTTGGCCGTCTTGGGGTTCATGACGGCGTTGAAGAGCGCCTCCAGGTCG
GTCTCCGAGTCCCCGCGGACGTGCACGATCTGATGCCCGGCGGGGGGTGCCTGCGGCGCCGCCTGGGTCG
CCGCGGGTGCCGGTTGCCCGGGTCCGGACGGCGGGCCCTGCCCCTGCGGGGGCTGCGAAGGCGGCTGCCC
TTGGCCCTGGGGGGCCGGTTGAGGCGGCGGCTGCTGCCCGGGATCCATGGCGATCGCGCCGCTCGAGCCC
GCCAGAATGCGTTCGCACAGCCGCCAGCCGGTCACTCCGTTGATGGTTACTCGGAACAGCAGGGAGCCGT
CGGGGTTGATCAGGCGCTCGTCGATAATTTTGTTGCCGTTCCACAGGGTCCCTGTTACAGTGATCTTTTT
GCCGTCGAACACGGCGATGCCTTCATACGGCCGTCCGAAATAGTCGATCATGTTCGGCGTAACCCCGTCG
ATTACCAGTGTGCCATAGTGCAGGATCACCTTAAAGTGATGATCATCCACAGGGTACACCACCTTAAAAA
TTTTTTCGATCTGGCCCATTTGGTCGCCGCTCAGACCTTCATACGGGATGATGACATGGATGTCGATCTT
CAGCCCATTTTCACCGCTCAGGACAATCCTTTGGATCGGAGTTACGGACACCCCGAGATTCTGAAACAAA
CTGGACACACCTCCCTGTTCAAGGACTTGGTCCAGGTTGTAGCCGGCTGTCTGTCGCCAGTCCCCAACGA
AATCTTCGAGTGTGAAGACCATGGTGAGCGCTAGCTGCAAAAAGAACAAGTAGCTTGTATTCTATAGTGT
CACCTAAATGGGCGATCTGACGGTTCACTAAACCAGCTCTGCTTATATAGGCCTCCCTGGCGCGCCACTA
GTTATTAATAGTAATCAATTACGGGGTCATTAGTTCATAGCCCATATATGGAGTTCCGCGTTACATAACT
TACGGTAAATGGCCCGCCTGGCTGACCGCCCAACGACCCCCGCCCATTGACGTCAATAATGACGTATGTT
CCCATAGTAACGCCAATAGGGACTTTCCATTGACGTCAATGGGTGGAGTATTTACGGTAAACTGCCCACT
TGGCAGTACATCAAGTGTATCATATGCCAAGTCCGCCCCCTATTGACGTCAATGACGGTAAATGGCCCGC
CTGGCATTATGCCCAGTACATGACCTTACGGGACTTTCCTACTTGGCAGTACATCTACGTATTAGTCATC
GCTATTACCATGGTGATGCGGTTTTGGCAGTACACCAATGGGCGTGGATAGCGGTTTGACTCACGGGGAT
TTCCAAGTCTCCACCCCATTGACGTCAATGGGAGTTTGTTTTGGCACCAAAATCAACGGGACTTTCCAAA
ATGTCGTAATAACCCCGCCCCGTTGACGCAAATGGGCGGTAGGCGTGTACGGTGGGAGGTCTATATAAGC
AGAGCTGGTTTAGTGAACCGTCAGATCACTAGAAGCTTTATTGCGGTAGTTTATCACAGTTAAATTGCTA
ACGCAGTCAGTGCTTCTGACACAACAGTCTCGAACTTAAGCTGCAGAAGTTGGTCGTGAGGCACTGGGCA
GGTAAGTATCAAGGTTACAAGACAGGTTTAAGGAGACCAATAGAAACTGGGCTTGTCGAGACAGAGAAGA
CTCTTGCGTTTCTGATAGGCACCTATTGGTCTTACTGACATCCACTTTGCCTTTCTCTCCACAGGTGTCC
ACTCCCAGTTCAATTACAGCTCTTAAGGCTAGAGTATTAATACGACTCACTATAGGGCTAGCGATCGCCA
TGGAGGGCACGGCCGGCACCATTACCTCCAACGAGTGGAGCTCTCCCACCTCCCCTGAGGGGAGCACCGC
CTCTGGGGGCAGTCAGGCACTGGACAAGCCCATCGACAATGACGCAGAGGGCGTGTGGAGCCCGGATATT
GAGCAGAGTTTCCAGGAGGCCCTCGCCATCTACCCGCCCTGTGGCAGGCGCAAAATCATCCTGTCGGACG
AGGGCAAGATGTATGGTCGGAACGAGCTGATTGCCCGCTACATCAAGCTCCGGACAGGGAAGACCCGCAC
CAGGAAGCAGGTCTCCAGCCACATCCAGGTGCTGGCTCGTCGCAAAGCTCGCGAGATCCAGGCCAAGCTA
AAGGACCAGGCAGCTAAGGACAAGGCCCTGCAGAGCATGGCTGCCATGTCGTCTGCACAGATCATCTCCG
CCACGGCCTTCCACAGTAGCATGGCCCTCGCCCGGGGCCCCGGCCGCCCAGCAGTCTCAGGGTTTTGGCA
AGGAGCTTTGCCAGGCCAAGCCGGAACGTCCCATGATGTGAAGCCTTTCTCTCAGCAAACCTATGCTGTC
CAGCCTCCGCTGCCTCTGCCAGGGTTTGAGTCTCCTGCAGGGCCCGCCCCATCGCCCTCTGCGCCCCCGG
CACCCCCATGGCAGGGCCGCAGCGTGGCCAGCTCCAAGCTCTGGATGTTGGAGTTCTCTGCCTTCCTGGA
GCAGCAGCAGGACCCGGACACGTACAACAAGCACCTGTTCGTGCACATTGGCCAGTCCAGCCCAAGCTAC
AGCGACCCCTACCTCGAAGCCGTGGACATCCGCCAAATCTATGACAAATTCCCGGAGAAAAAGGGTGGAC
TCAAGGATCTCTTCGAACGGGGACCCTCCAATGCCTTTTTTCTTGTGAAGTTCTGGGCAGACCTCAACAC
CAACATCGAGGATGAAGGCAGCTCCTTCTATGGGGTCTCCAGCCAGTATGAGAGCCCCGAGAACATGATC
ATCACCTGCTCCACGAAGGTCTGCTCTTTCGGCAAGCAGGTGGTGGAGAAAGTTGAGACAGAGTATGCTC
GCTATGAGAATGGACACTACTCTTACCGCATCCACCGGTCCCCGCTCTGTGAGTACATGATCAACTTCAT
CCACAAGCTCAAGCACCTCCCTGAGAAGTACATGATGAACAGCGTGCTGGAGAACTTCACCATCCTGCAG
GTGGTCACCAACAGAGACACACAGGAGACCTTGCTGTGCATTGCCTATGTCTTTGAGGTGTCAGCCAGTG
AGCACGGGGCTCAGCACCACATCTACAGGCTGGTGAAAGAAGTTTCTCTCGAGCCAACCACTGAGGATCT
GTACTTTCAGAGCGATAACGATGGATCCGAAATCGGTACTGGCTTTCCATTCGACCCCCATTATGTGGAA
GTCCTGGGCGAGCGCATGCACTACGTCGATGTTGGTCCGCGCGATGGCACCCCTGTGCTGTTCCTGCACG
GTAACCCGACCTCCTCCTACGTGTGGCGCAACATCATCCCGCATGTTGCACCGACCCATCGCTGCATTGC
TCCAGACCTGATCGGTATGGGCAAATCCGACAAACCAGACCTGGGTTATTTCTTCGACGACCACGTCCGC
TTCATGGATGCCTTCATCGAAGCCCTGGGTCTGGAAGAGGTCGTCCTGGTCATTCACGACTGGGGCTCCG
CTCTGGGTTTCCACTGGGCCAAGCGCAATCCAGAGCGCGTCAAAGGTATTGCATTTATGGAGTTCATCCG
CCCTATCCCGACCTGGGACGAATGGCCAGAATTTGCCCGCGAGACCTTCCAGGCCTTCCGCACCACCGAC
GTCGGCCGCAAGCTGATCATCGATCAGAACGTTTTTATCGAGGGTACGCTGCCGATGGGTGTCGTCCGCC
CGCTGACTGAAGTCGAGATGGACCATTACCGCGAGCCGTTCCTGAATCCTGTTGACCGCGAGCCACTGTG
GCGCTTCCCAAACGAGCTGCCAATCGCCGGTGAGCCAGCGAACATCGTCGCGCTGGTCGAAGAATACATG
GACTGGCTGCACCAGTCCCCTGTCCCGAAGCTGCTGTTCTGGGGCACCCCAGGCGTTCTGATCCCACCGG
CCGAAGCCGCTCGCCTGGCCAAAAGCCTGCCTAACTGCAAGGCTGTGGACATCGGCCCGGGTCTGAATCT
GCTGCAAGAAGACAACCCGGACCTGATCGGCAGCGAGATCGCGCGCTGGCTGTCTACTCTGGAGATTTCC
GGTTAATAGAATTCTAGAGTCGACCTGCAGGCATGCAAGCTGATTTGGCTGCTGCCACCGCTGAGCAAGG
CCGCTTCGAGCAGACATGATAAGATACATTGATGAGTTTGGACAAACCACAACTAGAATGCAGTGAAAAA
AATGCTTTATTTGTGAAATTTGTGATGCTATTGCTTTATTTGTAACCATTATAAGCTGCAATAAACAAGT
TAACAACAACAATTGCATTCATTTTATGTTTCAGGTTCAGGGGGAGATGTGGGAGGTTTTTTTAAGCAAG
TAAAACCTCTACAAATGTGGTAAAATCTTAATTAAGAATTCTAATATAACTTCGTATAGCATACATTATA
CGAAGTTATGGATCCACTGTTGACAATTAATCATCGGCATAGTATATCGGCATAGTATAATACGACAAGG
TGAGGAACTAAACCCAGGAGGCAGATCATGATTGAACAAGATGGATTGCACGCAGGTTCTCCGGCCGCTT
GGGTGGAGAGGCTATTCGGCTATGACTGGGCACAACAGACAATCGGCTGCTCTGATGCCGCCGTGTTCCG
GCTGTCAGCGCAGGGGCGCCCGGTTCTTTTTGTCAAGACCGACCTGTCCGGTGCCCTGAATGAACTGCAG
GACGAGGCAGCGCGGCTATCGTGGCTGGCCACGACGGGCGTTCCTTGCGCAGCTGTGCTCGACGTTGTCA
CTGAAGCGGGAAGGGACTGGCTGCTATTGGGCGAAGTGCCGGGGCAGGATCTCCTGTCATCTCACCTTGC
TCCTGCCGAGAAAGTATCCATCATGGCTGATGCAATGCGGCGGCTGCATACGCTTGATCCGGCTACCTGC
CCATTCGACCACCAAGCGAAACATCGCATCGAGCGAGCACGTACTCGGATGGAAGCCGGTCTTGTCGATC
AGGATGATCTGGACGAAGAGCATCAGGGGCTCGCGCCAGCCGAACTGTTCGCCAGGCTCAAGGCGCGCAT
GCCCGACGGCGAGGATCTCGTCGTGACCCATGGCGATGCCTGCTTGCCGAATATCATGGTGGAAAATGGC
CGCTTTTCTGGATTCATCGACTGTGGCCGGCTGGGTGTGGCGGACCGCTATCAGGACATAGCGTTGGCTA
CCCGTGATATTGCTGAAGAGCTTGGCGGCGAATGGGCTGACCGCTTCCTCGTGCTTTACGGTATCGCCGC
TCCCGATTCGCAGCGCATCGCCTTCTATCGCCTTCTTGACGAGTTCTTCTGATTCGAAATGACCGACCAA
GCGACGCCCAACCGGTATCAGCTCACTCAAAGGCGGTAATACGGTTATCCACAGAATCAGGGGATAACGC
AGGAAAGAACATGTCAAACATGAGAATTACAACTTATATCGTATGGGGCTGACTTCAGGTGCTACATTTG
AAGAGATAAATTGCACTGAAATCTAGAAATATTTTATCTGATTAATAAGATGATCTTCTTGAGATCGTTT
TGGTCTGCGCGTAATCTCTTGCTCTGAAAACGAAAAAACCGCCTTGCAGGGCGGTTTTTCGAAGGTTCTC
TGAGCTACCAACTCTTTGAACCGAGGTAACTGGCTTGGAGGAGCGCAGTCACCAAAACTTGTCCTTTCAG
TTTAGCCTTAACCGGCGCATGACTTCAAGACTAACTCCTCTAAATCAATTACCAGTGGCTGCTGCCAGTG
GTGCTTTTGCATGTCTTTCCGGGTTGGACTCAAGACGATAGTTACCGGATAAGGCGCAGCGGTCGGACTG
AACGGGGGGTTCGTGCATACAGTCCAGCTTGGAGCGAACTGCCTACCCGGAACTGAGTGTCAGGCGTGGA
ATGAGACAAACGCGGCCATAACAGCGGAATGACACCGGTAAACCGAAAGGCAGGAACAGGAGAGCGCACG
AGGGAGCCGCCAGGGGGAAACGCCTGGTATCTTTATAGTCCTGTCGGGTTTCGCCACCACTGATTTGAGC
GTCAGATTTCGTGATGCTTGTCAGGGGGGCGGAGCCTATGGAAAAACGGCTTTGCCGCGGCCCTCTCACT
TCCCTGTTAAGTATCTTCCTGGCATCTTCCAGGAAATCTCCGCCCCGTTCGTAAGCCATTTCCGCTCGCC
GCAGTCGAACGACCGAGCGTAGCGAGTCAGTGAGCGAGGAAGCGGAATATATCCTGTATCACATATTCTG
CTGACGCACCGGTGCAGCCTTTTTTCTCCTGCCACATGAAGCACTTCACTGACACCCTCATCAGTGCCAA
CATAGTAAGCCAGTATACACTCCGCTAGCGCTGATGTCCGGAATCGTCACACAAAAAACCAACACACAGA
TGTAATGAAAATAAAGATATTTTATTGCGGCCATCGTGATGGCTAGAGTTTAGCCCTCCCACACATAACC
AGAGGGCAGCAATTCACGAATCCCAACTGCCGTCGGCTGTCCATCACTGTCCTTCACTATGGCTTTGATC
CCAGGATGCAGATCGAGAAGCACCTGTCGGCACCGTCCGCAGGGGCTCAAGATGCCCCTGTTCTCATTTC
CGATCGCGACGATACAAGTCAGGTTGCCAGCTGCCGCAGCAGCAGCAGTGCCCAGCACCACGAGTTCTGC
ACAAGGTCCCCCAGTAAAATGATATACATTGACACCAGTGAAGATGCGGCCGTCGCTAGAGAGAGCTGCG
CTGGCGACGCTGTAGTCTTCAGAGATGGGGATGCTGTTGATTGTAGCCGTTGCTCTTTCAATGAGGGTGG
ATTCTTCTTGAGACAAAGGCTTGGCCATGGTGGCGCTAGTGTCAGAAGAATCGAGCTTTTTGCAAAAGCC
TAGGCCTCCAAAAAAGCCTCCTCACTACTTCTGGAATAGCTCAGAGGCCGAGGCGGCCTCGGCCTCTGCA
TAAATAAAAAAAATTAGTCAGCCATGGGGCGGAGAATGGGCGGAACTGGGCGGAGTTAGGGGCGGGATGG
GCGGAGTTAGGGGCGGGACTATGGTTGCTGACTAATTGAGATGCATGCTTTGCATACTTCTGCCTGCTGG
GGAGCCTGGGGACTTTCCACACCTGGTTGCTGACTAATTGAGATGCATGCTTTGCATACTTCTGCCTGCT
GGGGAGCCTGGGGACTTTCCACACCCTAACTGACACACATTCCACAGCTGGTTCTTTCCGCCTCAGAAGG
TACCTAACCAAGTTCCTCTTTCAGAGGTTATTTCAGGCCATGGTGCTGCGCAAGACGCGTTAATTAAGAC
GT
